>Addgene plasmid #184892 | pMRX-IZ-ANXA6-mRuby3 | addgene full sequence | sequence record 364035 | Addgene NGS Result
GGCTCATGTCCAACATTACCGCCATGTTGACATTGATTATTGACTAGTTATTAATAGTAATCAATTACGG
GGTCATTAGTTCATAGCCCATATATGGAGTTCCGCGTTACATAACTTACGGTAAATGGCCCGCCTGGCTG
ACCGCCCAACGACCCCCGCCCATTGACGTCAATAATGACGTATGTTCCCATAGTAACGCCAATAGGGACT
TTCCATTGACGTCAATGGGTGGAGTATTTACGGTAAACTGCCCACTTGGCAGTACATCAAGTGTATCATA
TGCCAAGTACGCCCCCTATTGACGTCAATGACGGTAAATGGCCCGCCTGGCATTATGCCCAGTACATGAC
CTTATGGGACTTTCCTACTTGGCAGTACATCTACGTATTAGTCATCGCTATTACCATGCTAGAGAACCAT
CAGATGTTTCCAGGGTGCCCCAAGGACCTGAAATGACCCTGTGCCTTATTTGAACTAACCAATCAGTTCG
CTTCTCGCTTCTGTTCGCGCGCTTCTGCTCCCCGAGCTCAATAAAAGAGCCCACAACCCCTCACTCGGCG
CGCCAGTCCTCCGATTGACTGAGTCGCCCGGGTACCCGTGTATCCAATAAACCCTCTTGCAGTTGCATCC
GACTTGTGGTCTCGCTGTTCCTTGGGAGGGTCTCCTCTGAGTGATTGACTACCCGTCAGCGGGGGTCTTT
CATTTGGGGGCTCGTCCGGGATCGGGAGACCCCTGCCCAGGGACCACCGACCCACCACCGGGAGGTAAGC
TGGCCAGCAACTTATCTGTGTCTGTCCGATTGTCTAGTGTCTATGACTGATTTTATGCGCCTGCGTCGGT
ACTAGTTAGCTAACTAGCTCTGTATCTGGCGGACCCGTGGTGGAACTGACGAGTTCGGAACACCCGGCCG
CAACCCTGGGAGACGTCCCAGGGACTTCGGGGGCCGTTTTTGTGGCCCGACCTGAGTCCAAAAATCCCGA
TCGTTTTGGACTCTTTGGTGCACCCCCCTTAGAGGAGGGATATGTGGTTCTGGTAGGAGACGAGAACCTA
AAACAGTTCCCGCCTCCGTCTGAATTTTTGCTTTCGGTTTGGGACCGAAGCCGCGCCGCGCGTCTTGTCT
GCTGCAGCATCGTTCTGTGTTGTCTCTGTCTGACTGTGTTTCTGTATTTGTCTGAAAATATGGGCCCGGG
CCAGACTGTTACCACTCCCTTAAGTTTGACCTTAGGTCACTGGAAAGATGTCGAGCGGATCGCTCACAAC
CAGTCGGTAGATGTCAAGAAGAGACGTTGGGTTACCTTCTGCTCTGCAGAATGGCCAACCTTTAACGTCG
GATGGCCGCGAGACGGCACCTTTAACCGAGACCTCATCACCCAGGTTAAGATCAAGGTCTTTTCACCTGG
CCCGCATGGACACCCAGACCAGGTCCCCTACATCGTGACCTGGGAAGCCTTGGCTTTTGACCCCCCTCCC
TGGGTCAAGCCCTTTGTACACCCTAAGCCTCCGCCTCCTCTTCCTCCATCCGCCCCGTCTCTCCCCCTTG
AACCTCCTCGTTCGACCCCGCCTCGATCCTCCCTTTATCCAGCCCTCACTCCTTCTCTAGGCGCCCCCAT
ATGGCCATATGAGATCTTATATGGGGCACCCCCGCCCCTTGTAAACTTCCCTGACCCTGACATGACAAGA
GTTACTAACAGCCCCTCTCTCCAAGCTCACTTACAGGCTCTCTACTTAGTCCAGCACGAAGTCTGGAGAC
CTCTGGCGGCAGCCTACCAAGAACAACTGGACCGACCGGTGGTACCTCACCCTTACCGAGTCGGCGACAC
AGTGTGGGTCCGCCGACACCAGACTAAGAACCTAGAACCTCGCTGGAAAGGACCTTACACAGTCCTGCTG
ACCACCCCCACCGCCCTCAAAGTAGACGGCATCGCAGCTTGGATACACGCCGCCCACGTGAAGGCTGCCG
ACCCCGGGGGTGGACCATCCTCTAGACTGCCGGATCTGCCATCGATATAAAGCTTATGGCCAAACCAGCA
CAGGGTGCCAAGTACCGGGGCTCCATCCATGACTTCCCAGGCTTTGACCCCAACCAGGATGCCGAGGCTC
TGTACACTGCCATGAAGGGCTTTGGCAGTGACAAGGAGGCCATACTGGACATAATCACCTCACGGAGCAA
CAGGCAGAGGCAGGAGGTCTGCCAGAGCTACAAGTCCCTCTACGGCAAGGACCTCATTGCTGATTTAAAG
TATGAATTGACGGGCAAGTTTGAACGGTTGATTGTGGGCCTGATGAGGCCACCTGCCTATTGTGATGCCA
AAGAAATTAAAGATGCCATCTCGGGCATTGGCACTGATGAGAAGTGCCTCATTGAGATCTTGGCTTCCCG
GACCAATGAGCAGATGCACCAGCTGGTGGCAGCATACAAAGATGCCTACGAGCGGGACCTGGAGGCTGAC
ATCATCGGCGACACCTCTGGCCACTTCCAGAAGATGCTTGTGGTCCTGCTCCAGGGAACCAGGGAGGAGG
ATGACGTAGTGAGCGAGGACCTGGTACAACAGGATGTCCAGGACCTATACGAGGCAGGGGAACTGAAATG
GGGAACAGATGAAGCCCAGTTCATTTACATCTTGGGAAATCGCAGCAAGCAGCATCTTCGGTTGGTGTTC
GATGAGTATCTGAAGACCACAGGGAAGCCGATTGAAGCCAGCATCCGAGGGGAGCTGTCTGGGGACTTTG
AGAAGCTAATGCTGGCCGTAGTGAAGTGTATCCGGAGCACCCCGGAATATTTTGCTGAAAGGCTCTTCAA
GGCTATGAAGGGCCTGGGGACTCGGGACAACACCCTGATCCGCATCATGGTCTCCCGTAGTGAGTTGGAC
ATGCTCGACATTCGGGAGATCTTCCGGACCAAGTATGAGAAGTCCCTCTACAGCATGATCAAGAATGACA
CCTCTGGCGAGTACAAGAAGACTCTGCTGAAGCTGTCTGGGGGAGATGATGATGCTGCTGGCCAGTTCTT
CCCGGAGGCAGCGCAGGTGGCCTATCAGATGTGGGAACTTAGTGCAGTGGCCCGAGTAGAGCTGAAGGGA
ACTGTGCGCCCAGCCAATGACTTCAACCCTGACGCAGATGCCAAAGCGCTGCGGAAAGCCATGAAGGGAC
TCGGGACTGACGAAGACACAATCATCGATATCATCACGCACCGCAGCAATGTCCAGCGGCAGCAGATCCG
GCAGACCTTCAAGTCTCACTTTGGCCGGGACTTAATGACTGACCTGAAGTCTGAGATCTCTGGAGACCTG
GCAAGGCTGATTCTGGGGCTCATGATGCCACCGGCCCATTACGATGCCAAGCAGTTGAAGAAGGCCATGG
AGGGAGCCGGCACAGATGAAAAGGCTCTTATTGAAATCCTGGCCACTCGGACCAATGCTGAAATCCGGGC
CATCAATGAGGCCTATAAGGAGGACTATCACAAGTCCCTGGAGGATGCTCTGAGCTCAGACACATCTGGC
CACTTCAGGAGGATCCTCATTTCTCTGGCCACGGGGCATCGTGAGGAGGGAGGAGAAAACCTGGACCAGG
CACGGGAAGATGCCCAGGTGGCTGCTGAGATCTTGGAAATAGCAGACACACCCAGTGGAGACAAAACTTC
CTTGGAGACACGTTTCATGACGATCCTGTGTACCCGGAGCTATCCGCACCTCCGGAGAGTCTTCCAGGAG
TTCATCAAGATGACCAACTATGACGTGGAGCACACCATCAAGAAGGAGATGTCTGGGGATGTCAAGGATG
CATTTGTGGCCATTGTTCAAAGTGTCAAGAACAAGCCTCTCTTCTTTGCCGACAAACTTTACAAATCCAT
GAAGGGTGCTGGCACAGATGAGAAGACTCTGACCAGGATCATGGTATCCCGCAGTGAGATTGACCTGCTC
AACATCCGGAGGGAATTCATTGAGAAATATGACAAGTCTCTCCACCAAGCCATTGAGGGTGACACCTCCG
GAGACTTCCTGAAGGCCTTGCTGGCTCTCTGTGGTGGTGAGGACAAGCTTAAAGGATCCGGGAATTCGGG
CTCTGGTTCAGGCGTGAGCAAGGGCGAGGAGCTCATCAAGGAGAACATGCGGATGAAAGTCGTCATGGAA
GGCTCTGTCAATGGGCACCAGTTCAAGTGTACCGGAGAAGGGGAAGGGCGTCCCTATGAAGGCGTACAAA
CCATGCGCATCAAAGTGATAGAGGGCGGGCCACTCCCTTTTGCCTTCGACATTCTGGCTACCTCCTTCAT
GTATGGCAGTCGGACATTCATCAAGTATCCCGCAGACATTCCGGACTTCTTCAAACAGTCCTTTCCAGAA
GGCTTTACATGGGAGAGGGTGACTAGGTACGAAGATGGCGGAGTGGTTACTGTGACTCAGGACACGTCAT
TGGAGGACGGAGAGCTGGTGTACAATGTGAAAGTACGCGGAGTGAACTTTCCCAGCAATGGTCCTGTTAT
GCAGAAGAAAACCAAGGGTTGGGAACCCAATACGGAGATGATGTATCCAGCTGATGGTGGCCTGAGGGGA
TACACAGACATAGCCCTGAAAGTCGATGGAGGTGGCCATCTGCACTGCAACTTTGTGACCACCTACAGAA
GCAAGAAAACTGTGGGGAACATTAAGATGCCTGGAGTGCATGCAGTCGATCACAGACTTGAGAGAATCGA
GGAGTCTGATAACGAGACATACGTGGTACAACGAGAAGTTGCCGTTGCGAAGTACAGCAATCTGGGCGGG
GGCATGGACGAGCTGTACAAGTAATGATTTCTCGAGAGCGGCCGCTACGTAAATTCCGCCCCCCCCCCTA
ACGTTACTGGCCGAAGCCGCTTGGAATAAGGCCGGTGTGCGTTTGTCTATATGTTATTTTCCACCATATT
GCCGTCTTTTGGCAATGTGAGGGCCCGGAAACCTGGCCCTGTCTTCTTGACGAGCATTCCTAGGGGTCTT
TCCCCTCTCGCCAAAGGAATGCAAGGTCTGTTGAATGTCGTGAAGGAAGCAGTTCCTCTGGAAGTTTCTT
GAAGACAAACAACGTCTGTAGCGACCCTTTGCAGGCAGCGGAACCCCCCACCTGGCGACAGGTGCCTCTG
CGGCCAAAAGCCACGTGTATAAGATACACCTGCAAAGGCGGCACAACCCCAGTGCCACGTTGTGAGTTGG
ATAGTTGTGGAAAGAGTCAAATGGCTCTCCTCAAGCGTATTCAACAAGGGGCTGAAGGATGCCCAGAAGG
TACCCCATTGTATGGGATCTGATCTGGGGCCTCGGTGCACATGCTTTACATGTGTTTAGTCGAGGTTAAA
AAAACGTCTAGGCCCCCCGAACCACGGGGACGTGGTTTTCCTTTGAAAAACACGATGATAATATGGCCAC
AACCGTCGACATGGCCAAGTTGACCAGTGCCGTTCCGGTGCTCACCGCGCGCGACGTCGCCGGAGCGGTC
GAGTTCTGGACCGACCGGCTCGGGTTCTCCCGGGACTTCGTGGAGGACGACTTCGCCGGTGTGGTCCGGG
ACGACGTGACCCTGTTCATCAGCGCGGTCCAGGACCAGGTGGTGCCGGACAACACCCTGGCCTGGGTGTG
GGTGCGCGGCCTGGACGAGCTGTACGCCGAGTGGTCGGAGGTCGTGTCCACGAACTTCCGGGACGCCTCC
GGGCCGGCCATGACCGAGATCGGCGAGCAGCCGTGGGGGCGGGAGTTCGCCCTGCGCGACCCGGCCGGCA
ACTGCGTGCACTTCGTGGCCGAGGAGCAGGACTGAGTCGACCGCCCGCCCCACGACCCGCAGCGCCCGAC
CGAAAGGAGCGCACGACCCCATGGCTCGACGATAAAATAAAAGATTTTATTTAGTCTCCAGAAAAAGGGG
GGAATGAAAGACCCCACCTGTAGGTTTGGCAAGCTAGCTTAAGTAACGCCATTTTGCAAGGCATGGAAAA
ATACATAACTGAGAATAGAGAAGTTCAGATCAAGGTCAGGAACAGATGGAACAGCTGAATATGGGCCAAA
CAGGATATCTGTGGTAAGCAGTTCCTGCCCCGGCTCAGGGCCAAGAACAGATGGAACAGCTGAATATGGG
CCAAACAGGATATCTGTGGTAAGCAGTTCCTGCCCCGGCTCAGGGCCAAGAACAGATGGTCCCCAGATGC
GGTCCAGCCCTCAGCAGTTTCTAGAGAACCATCAGATGTTTCCAGGGTGCCCCAAGGACCTGAAATGACC
CTGTGCCTTATTTGAACTAACCAATCAGTTCGCTTCTCGCTTCTGTTCGCGCGCTTCTGCTCCCCGAGCT
CAATAAAAGAGCCCACAACCCCTCACTCGGGGCGCCAGTCCTCCGATTGACTGAGTCGCCCGGGTACCCG
TGTATCCAATAAACCCTCTTGCAGTTGCATCCGACTTGTGGTCTCGCTGTTCCTTGGGAGGGTCTCCTCT
GAGTGATTGACTACCCGTCAGCGGGGGTCTTTCACATGCAGCATGTATCAAAATTAATTTGGTTTTTTTT
CTTAAGTATTTACATTAAATGGCCATAGTTGCATTAATGAATCGGCCAACGCGCGGGGAGAGGCGGTTTG
CGTATTGGGCGCTCTTCCGCTTCCTCGCTCACTGACTCGCTGCGCTCGGTCGTTCGGCTGCGGCGAGCGG
TATCAGCTCACTCAAAGGCGGTAATACGGTTATCCACAGAATCAGGGGATAACGCAGGAAAGAACATGTG
AGCAAAAGGCCAGCAAAAGGCCAGGAACCGTAAAAAGGCCGCGTTGCTGGCGTTTTTCCATAGGCTCCGC
CCCCCTGACGAGCATCACAAAAATCGACGCTCAAGTCAGAGGTGGCGAAACCCGACAGGACTATAAAGAT
ACCAGGCGTTTCCCCCTGGAAGCTCCCTCGTGCGCTCTCCTGTTCCGACCCTGCCGCTTACCGGATACCT
GTCCGCCTTTCTCCCTTCGGGAAGCGTGGCGCTTTCTCATAGCTCACGCTGTAGGTATCTCAGTTCGGTG
TAGGTCGTTCGCTCCAAGCTGGGCTGTGTGCACGAACCCCCCGTTCAGCCCGACCGCTGCGCCTTATCCG
GTAACTATCGTCTTGAGTCCAACCCGGTAAGACACGACTTATCGCCACTGGCAGCAGCCACTGGTAACAG
GATTAGCAGAGCGAGGTATGTAGGCGGTGCTACAGAGTTCTTGAAGTGGTGGCCTAACTACGGCTACACT
AGAAGAACAGTATTTGGTATCTGCGCTCTGCTGAAGCCAGTTACCTTCGGAAAAAGAGTTGGTAGCTCTT
GATCCGGCAAACAAACCACCGCTGGTAGCGGTGGTTTTTTTGTTTGCAAGCAGCAGATTACGCGCAGAAA
AAAAGGATCTCAAGAAGATCCTTTGATCTTTTCTACGGGGTCTGACGCTCAGTGGAACGAAAACTCACGT
TAAGGGATTTTGGTCATGAGATTATCAAAAAGGATCTTCACCTAGATCCTTTTGCGGCCGGCCGCAAATC
AATCTAAAGTATATATGAGTAAACTTGGTCTGACAGTTACCAATGCTTAATCAGTGAGGCACCTATCTCA
GCGATCTGTCTATTTCGTTCATCCATAGTTGCCTGACTCCCCGTCGTGTAGATAACTACGATACGGGAGG
GCTTACCATCTGGCCCCAGTGCTGCAATGATACCGCGAGACCCACGCTCACCGGCTCCAGATTTATCAGC
AATAAACCAGCCAGCCGGAAGGGCCGAGCGCAGAAGTGGTCCTGCAACTTTATCCGCCTCCATCCAGTCT
ATTAATTGTTGCCGGGAAGCTAGAGTAAGTAGTTCGCCAGTTAATAGTTTGCGCAACGTTGTTGCCATTG
CTACAGGCATCGTGGTGTCACGCTCGTCGTTTGGTATGGCTTCATTCAGCTCCGGTTCCCAACGATCAAG
GCGAGTTACATGATCCCCCATGTTGTGCAAAAAAGCGGTTAGCTCCTTCGGTCCTCCGATCGTTGTCAGA
AGTAAGTTGGCCGCAGTGTTATCACTCATGGTTATGGCAGCACTGCATAATTCTCTTACTGTCATGCCAT
CCGTAAGATGCTTTTCTGTGACTGGTGAGTACTCAACCAAGTCATTCTGAGAATAGTGTATGCGGCGACC
GAGTTGCTCTTGCCCGGCGTCAACACGGGATAATACCGCGCCACATAGCAGAACTTTAAAAGTGCTCATC
ATTGGAAAACGTTCTTCGGGGCGAAAACTCTCAAGGATCTTACCGCTGTTGAGATCCAGTTCGATGTAAC
CCACTCGTGCACCCAACTGATCTTCAGCATCTTTTACTTTCACCAGCGTTTCTGGGTGAGCAAAAACAGG
AAGGCAAAATGCCGCAAAAAAGGGAATAAGGGCGACACGGAAATGTTGAATACTCATACTCTTCCTTTTT
CAATATTATTGAAGCATTTATCAGGGTTATTGTCTCATGAGCGGATACATATTTGAATGTATTTAGAAAA
ATAAACAAATAGGGGTTCCGCGCACATTTCCCCGAAAAGTGCCACCTGACGTCTAAGAAACCATTATTAT
CATGACATTAACCTATAAAAATAGGCGTATCACGAGGCCCTTTCGTCTTCACTATAGGAGCTTGGCCCAT
TGCATACGTTGTATCCATATCATAATATGTACATTTATATT
Features (pLannotate 1.2.2; 15 found; start..end, strand, type, name):
     29..408     +  enhancer       CMV enhancer: human cytomegalovirus immediate early enhancer
    409..704     +  LTR            3' LTR (ΔU3) (fragment): self-inactivating 3' long terminal repeat (LTR) from Moloney murine leukemia virus
    767..1124    +  misc_feature   MMLV Ψ: packaging signal of Moloney murine leukemia virus (MMLV)
   1189..1605    +  CDS            gag (truncated): truncated Moloney murine leukemia virus (MMLV) gag gene lacking the start codon
   1615..1989    +  misc_feature   pol region: Moloney murine leukemia virus (MMLV) pol region containing the splice acceptor site
   2016..4034    +  CDS            ANXA6: ANXA6_HUMAN - Also known as ANX6. Experimental evidence at protein level: Swiss-Prot protein existence level 1. May associate with CD21. May regulate the release of Ca(2+) from intracellular stores. From Homo sapiens (Human).
   4074..4781    +  CDS            mRuby3: mRuby3 is a basic (constitutively fluorescent) red fluorescent protein published in 2016, derived from Entacmaea quadricolor. It has low acid sensitivity.
   4819..5394    +  misc_feature   IRES2: internal ribosome entry site (IRES) of the encephalomyocarditis virus (EMCV)
   5401..5775    +  CDS            BleoR: antibiotic-binding protein; Sh ble from Streptoalloteichus hindustanus; confers resistance to bleomycin, phleomycin, and Zeocin™
   5883..6004    +  LTR            3' LTR (ΔU3) (fragment): self-inactivating 3' long terminal repeat (LTR) from Moloney murine leukemia virus
   6005..6474    +  LTR            LTR: long terminal repeat from Moloney murine leukemia virus
   6540..6592    -  CDS            lacI (fragment): lac repressor; lacI; The lac repressor binds to the lac operator to inhibit transcription in E. coli. This inhibition can be relieved by adding lactose or isopropyl-β-D-thiogalactopyranoside (IPTG).
   6775..7363    -  rep_origin     ori: high-copy-number ColE1/pMB1/pBR322/pUC origin of replication
   7527..8387    -  CDS            AmpR: β-lactamase; bla; confers resistance to ampicillin, carbenicillin, and related antibiotics
   8388..8492    -  promoter       AmpR promoter: bla
