[The description below was written by a language model from this plasmid's Addgene catalogue record and pLannotate feature annotations shown in this document.]
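Description:
pMRX-IZ-ANXA6-mRuby3 is an 8.65 kb mammalian expression plasmid built on the pMRX-IZ backbone. Although catalogued simply as a mammalian expression vector, its feature table shows the architecture of a Moloney murine leukemia virus (MMLV)-based retroviral transfer vector. At the 5' end, a CMV enhancer is fused to an MMLV LTR fragment, forming a hybrid LTR that can drive strong transcription of the viral genome in packaging cells. This is followed by the MMLV Ψ packaging signal, a truncated gag segment lacking its start codon (which extends the packaging region), and a pol-derived segment carrying a splice acceptor. MMLV LTR sequences close the cassette at the 3' end. In bacteria the plasmid is maintained through a high-copy ColE1/pUC-type origin and ampicillin resistance (bla with its own promoter). A short lacI fragment appears to be a backbone remnant.

The payload is the 2,019 bp human ANXA6 (annexin A6) coding sequence, recorded as carrying an R587K substitution and fused at its C terminus to the red fluorescent protein mRuby3. Downstream, an EMCV IRES directs translation of the Sh ble (BleoR) gene from the same transcript. Zeocin selection is therefore coupled to expression of the fusion protein, so integrated, expressing cells can be enriched. No separate internal promoter is annotated, which implies that expression is driven from the LTR.

The stated purpose is stable expression of ANXA6-mRuby3 in mammalian cells. The associated study concerns annexin recruitment to damaged lysosomes during membrane repair, so the construct probably serves as a live-imaging reporter of annexin A6 localisation.
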