Addgene plasmid #184892: pMRX-IZ-ANXA6-mRuby3
Purpose: Stable expression of ANXA6-mRuby3 (Annexin A6-mRuby3) in mammalian cells
Depositing lab: Noboru Mizushima. Publication: Annexins A1 and A2 are recruited to larger lysosomal injuries independently of ESCRTs to promote repair. Yim WW, Yamamoto H, Mizushima N. FEBS Lett. 2022 Mar 11. doi: 10.1002/1873-3468.14329. PubMed 35274304.
Backbone
  Vector backbone: pMRX-IZ
  Vector type: Mammalian Expression
  Selectable markers: Zeocin
Growth in bacteria
  Bacterial resistance: Ampicillin, 100 μg/mL
  Growth temperature: 37°C
  Growth strain: DH5alpha
  Copy number: Unknown
Gene/Insert
  Gene/Insert name: ANXA6 (alt name: Annexin A6)
  Species: H. sapiens (human)
  Insert size (bp): 2019
  Mutation: R587K
  Entrez Gene: ANXA6 (a.k.a. ANX6, CBP68, CPB-II, p68, p70)
  Tag / fusion protein: mRuby3 (C terminal on insert)
Terms and licenses: Academic/Nonprofit Terms; Industry Terms: Not Available to Industry
How to cite: pMRX-IZ-ANXA6-mRuby3 was a gift from Noboru Mizushima (Addgene plasmid # 184892 ; http://n2t.net/addgene:184892 ; RRID:Addgene_184892)
